Addgene plasmid #157081: pD649-HAsp-TNFSF18-COMP5AP-AviTag-9xHis
Purpose: Mammalian expression of cell-surface protein extracellular domain fused to COMP5AP-AviTag-9xHis. Protein is secreted from cells.
Depositing lab: Chris Garcia. Depositing organization: Stanford University. Publication: A Human IgSF Cell-Surface Interactome Reveals a Complex Network of Protein-Protein Interactions. Wojtowicz WM, Vielmetter J, Fernandes RA, Siepe DH, Eastman CL, Chisholm GB, Cox S, Klock H, Anderson PW, Rue SM, Miller JJ, Glaser SM, Bragstad ML, Vance J, Lam AW, Lesley SA, Zinn K, Garcia KC. Cell. 2020 Aug 20;182(4):1027-1043.e17. doi: 10.1016/j.cell.2020.07.025. PubMed 32822567.
Backbone
  Vector backbone: pD649
  Backbone size w/o insert (bp): 7153
  Vector type: Mammalian Expression
Growth in bacteria
  Bacterial resistance: Ampicillin, 100 μg/mL
  Growth temperature: 37°C
  Growth strain: DH5alpha
  Copy number: High Copy
Gene/Insert
  Gene/Insert name: TNFSF18 (alt name: TNF18)
  Species: H. sapiens (human)
  Insert size (bp): 384
  Entrez Gene: TNFSF18 (a.k.a. AITRL, GITRL, TL6, TNLG2A, hGITRL)
  Promoter: CMV/SP6
  Tag / fusion protein: COMP5AP-AviTag-9xHis (C terminal on backbone)
  Cloning method: Restriction Enzyme; 5′ cloning site GCGGCCGC (not destroyed); 3′ cloning site GGCGCGCC (not destroyed)
  Sequencing primers: 5′ ATTTAGGTGACACTATAG; 3′ CGTCGCACTCCATCACGGTG
Resource information
  A portion of this plasmid was derived from a plasmid made by: synthesis by ThermoFisher
Terms and licenses: Academic/Nonprofit Terms; Industry Terms: Not Available to Industry
Depositor comments: Some plasmids in this collection may have an IS4-like element ISVsa5 family transposase upstream of the CMV promoter.
How to cite: pD649-HAsp-TNFSF18-COMP5AP-AviTag-9xHis was a gift from Chris Garcia (Addgene plasmid # 157081 ; http://n2t.net/addgene:157081 ; RRID:Addgene_157081)
