[The description below was written by a language model from this plasmid's Addgene catalogue record and pLannotate feature annotations shown in this document.]
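Description:
pD649-HAsp-TNFSF18-COMP5AP-AviTag-9xHis is a mammalian expression plasmid built on the pD649 backbone for producing a secreted, multimerised form of a human cell-surface protein ectodomain. It is maintained in E. coli at high copy through a ColE1/pUC-type origin and selected with ampicillin via the β-lactamase gene. The feature table also shows an SV40 early/EM7 promoter cassette driving a puromycin N-acetyltransferase coding region followed by an SV40 polyadenylation signal, which could in principle support puromycin selection in mammalian cells. Short fragments of KanR, lacZα, ble and the f1 origin appear to be backbone remnants. The depositor notes that some plasmids in this collection may carry an IS4-like transposase insertion upstream of the CMV promoter; none is annotated here.

The expression cassette uses the CMV enhancer and promoter with a partial CMV intron A. An SP6 promoter sits just upstream of the open reading frame and doubles as a sequencing primer site. The coding region begins with a secretion signal: the plasmid name indicates an HA signal peptide, although the annotation tool matched a fragment of this region to an IgH signal sequence. The 384 bp insert encodes the extracellular domain of human TNFSF18 (GITRL), the ligand of TNFRSF18/GITR, and is cloned between preserved NotI and AscI sites. It is fused at its C terminus to the pentamerising coiled-coil segment of rat COMP, human placental alkaline phosphatase, an AviTag for enzymatic biotinylation and a polyhistidine tag (annotated as 8xHis, named 9xHis), and the cassette ends in a bGH polyadenylation signal. Pentamerisation increases avidity for weak binding partners, and the phosphatase provides an enzymatic readout. This fits the use of such constructs as secreted reagents in the associated extracellular protein–protein interaction screen.
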