Features (pLannotate 1.2.2; 24 found; start..end, strand, type, name):
    119..143     -  CDS            KanR (fragment): aminoglycoside phosphotransferase; aph(3')-Ia; confers resistance to kanamycin
    254..842     +  rep_origin     ori: high-copy-number ColE1/pMB1/pBR322/pUC origin of replication
   1067..1084    +  terminator     rrnB T2 terminator (fragment): transcription terminator T2 from the E. coli rrnB gene
   1109..1128    -  CDS            lacZα (fragment): LacZα fragment of β-galactosidase; lacZ fragment
   1584..1600    +  protein_bind   lac operator: The lac repressor binds to the lac operator to inhibit transcription in E. coli. This inhibition can be relieved by adding lactose or isopropyl-β-D-thiogalactopyranoside (IPTG). lac repressor encoded by lacI
   1843..2146    +  enhancer       CMV enhancer: human cytomegalovirus immediate early enhancer
   2147..2350    +  promoter       CMV promoter: human cytomegalovirus (CMV) immediate early promoter
   2486..2529    +  intron         CMV intron (fragment): modified intron A from human cytomegalovirus
   2581..2599    +  promoter       SP6 promoter: promoter for bacteriophage SP6 RNA polymerase
   2603..2640    +  CDS            IgH signal sequence (fragment): signal sequence from the mouse immunoglobulin heavy chain variable region
   2749..3132    +  CDS            TNFSF18 (fragment): TNF18_HUMAN - Also known as AITRL, GITRL, TL6. Experimental evidence at protein level: Swiss-Prot protein existence level 1. Cytokine that binds to TNFRSF18/AITR/GITR. Regulates T-cell responses. Can function as costimulator and lower the threshold for T- cell activation and T-cell proliferation. Important for interactions between activated T-lymphocytes and endothelial cells. Mediates activation of NF-kappa-B. Triggers increased phosphorylation of STAT1 and up-regulates expression of VCAM1 and ICAM1 (PubMed:23892569). Promotes leukocyte adhesion to endothelial cells (PubMed:23892569). Regulat
   3229..3408    +  CDS            Comp (fragment): COMP_RAT - Experimental evidence at protein level: Swiss-Prot protein existence level 1. May play a role in the structural integrity of cartilage via its interaction with other extracellular matrix proteins such as the collagens and fibronectin. Can mediate the interaction of chondrocytes with the cartilage extracellular matrix through interaction with cell surface integrin receptors. Could play a role in the pathogenesis of osteoarthritis. Potent suppressor of apoptosis in both primary chondrocytes and transformed cells. Suppresses apoptosis by blocking the activation of caspase-3 and by indu
   3396..4848    +  CDS            SEAP (fragment): secreted alkaline phosphatase from human placenta The natural enzyme has a C-terminal transmembrane sequence that is replaced by a GPI anchor.
   4873..4914    +  CDS            AviTag™ (fragment): peptide tag that allows for enzymatic biotinylation
   4918..4941    +  CDS            8xHis: 8xHis affinity tag
   5087..5198    +  polyA_signal   bGH poly(A) signal: bovine growth hormone polyadenylation signal
   5199..5307    +  rep_origin     f1 ori (fragment): f1 bacteriophage origin of replication; arrow indicates direction of (+) strand synthesis
   5321..5650    +  promoter       SV40 promoter: SV40 enhancer and early promoter
   5698..5745    +  promoter       EM7 promoter: synthetic bacterial promoter&nbsp
   5764..6363    +  CDS            PuroR (fragment): puromycin N-acetyltransferase; pac from Streptomyces; confers resistance to puromycin
   6373..6498    +  CDS            ble (fragment): BLE_KLEPN - Experimental evidence at protein level: Swiss-Prot protein existence level 1. Binding protein with a strong affinity to the bleomycin family of antibiotics. Binds to CL990; an antimitotic-antibiotic compound. From Klebsiella pneumoniae.
   6493..6614    +  polyA_signal   SV40 poly(A) signal: SV40 polyadenylation signal
   6667..7527    -  CDS            AmpR: β-lactamase; bla; confers resistance to ampicillin, carbenicillin, and related antibiotics
   7530..89      -  promoter       AmpR promoter (fragment) (across the origin): bla
>Addgene plasmid #157081 | pD649-HAsp-TNFSF18-COMP5AP-AviTag-9xHis | depositor full sequence | sequence record 303271 | Full Sequence
TTTCAATATTATTGAAGCATTTATCAGGGTTATTGTCTCATGAGCGGATACATATTTGAATGTATTTAGA
AAAATAAACAAATAGGGGTCAGTGTTACAACCAATTAACCAATTCTGAACATTATCGCGAGCCCATTTAT
ACCTGAATATGGCTCATAACACCCCTTGCTCATGACCAAAATCCCTTAACGTGAGTTACGCGCGCGTCGT
TCCACTGAGCGTCAGACCCCGTAGAAAAGATCAAAGGATCTTCTTGAGATCCTTTTTTTCTGCGCGTAAT
CTGCTGCTTGCAAACAAAAAAACCACCGCTACCAGCGGTGGTTTGTTTGCCGGATCAAGAGCTACCAACT
CTTTTTCCGAAGGTAACTGGCTTCAGCAGAGCGCAGATACCAAATACTGTTCTTCTAGTGTAGCCGTAGT
TAGCCCACCACTTCAAGAACTCTGTAGCACCGCCTACATACCTCGCTCTGCTAATCCTGTTACCAGTGGC
TGCTGCCAGTGGCGATAAGTCGTGTCTTACCGGGTTGGACTCAAGACGATAGTTACCGGATAAGGCGCAG
CGGTCGGGCTGAACGGGGGGTTCGTGCACACAGCCCAGCTTGGAGCGAACGACCTACACCGAACTGAGAT
ACCTACAGCGTGAGCTATGAGAAAGCGCCACGCTTCCCGAAGGGAGAAAGGCGGACAGGTATCCGGTAAG
CGGCAGGGTCGGAACAGGAGAGCGCACGAGGGAGCTTCCAGGGGGAAACGCCTGGTATCTTTATAGTCCT
GTCGGGTTTCGCCACCTCTGACTTGAGCGTCGATTTTTGTGATGCTCGTCAGGGGGGCGGAGCCTATGGA
AAAACGCCAGCAACGCGGCCTTTTTACGGTTCCTGGCCTTTTGCTGGCCTTTTGCTCACATGTTCTTTCC
TGCGTTATCCCCTGATTCTGTGGATAACCGTATTACCGCCTTTGAGTGAGCTGATACCGCTCGCCGCAGC
CGAACGACCGAGCGCAGCGAGTCAGTGAGCGAGGAAGCGGAAGGCGAGAGTAGGGAACTGCCAGGCATCA
AACTAAGCAGAAGGCCCCTGACGGATGGCCTTTTTGCGTTTCTACAAACTCTTTCTGTGTTGTAAAACGA
CGGCCAGTCTTAAGCTCGGGCCCCCTGGGCGGTTCTGATAACGAGTAATCGTTAATCCGCAAATAACGTA
AAAACCCGCTTCGGCGGGTTTTTTTATGGGGGGAGTTTAGGGAAAGAGCATTTGTCAGAATATTTAAGGG
CGCCTGTCACTTTGCTTGATATATGAGAATTATTTAACCTTATAAATGAGAAAAAAGCAACGCACTTTAA
ATAAGATACGTTGCTTTTTCGATTGATGAACACCTATAATTAAACTATTCATCTATTATTTATGATTTTT
TGTATATACAATATTTCTAGTTTGTTAAAGAGAATTAAGAAAATAAATCTCGAAAATAATAAAGGGAAAA
TCAGTTTTTGATATCAAAATTATACATGTCAACGATAATACAAAATATAATACAAACTATAAGATGTTAT
CAGTATTTATTATCATTTAGAATAAATTTTGTGTCGCCCTTAATTGTGAGCGGATAACAATTACGAGCTT
CATGCACAGTGGCGTTGACTCAATATTGGCCATTAGCCATATTATTCATTGGTTATATAGCATAAATCAA
TATTGGCTATTGGCCATTGCATACGTTGTATCTATATCATAATATGTACATTTATATTGGCTCATGTCCA
ATATGACCGCCATGTTGGCATTGATTATTGACTAGTTATTAATAGTAATCAATTACGGGGTCATTAGTTC
ATAGCCCATATATGGAGTTCCGCGTTACATAACTTACGGTAAATGGCCCGCCTGGCTGACCGCCCAACGA
CCCCCGCCCATTGACGTCAATAATGACGTATGTTCCCATAGTAACGCCAATAGGGACTTTCCATTGACGT
CAATGGGTGGAGTATTTACGGTAAACTGCCCACTTGGCAGTACATCAAGTGTATCATATGCCAAGTACGC
CCCCTATTGACGTCAATGACGGTAAATGGCCCGCCTGGCATTATGCCCAGTACATGACCTTATGGGACTT
TCCTACTTGGCAGTACATCTACGTATTAGTCATCGCTATTACCATGGTGATGCGGTTTTGGCAGTACATC
AATGGGCGTGGATAGCGGTTTGACTCACGGGGATTTCCAAGTCTCCACCCCATTGACGTCAATGGGAGTT
TGTTTTGGCACCAAAATCAACGGGACTTTCCAAAATGTCGTAACAACTCCGCCCCATTGACGCAAATGGG
CGGTAGGCGTGTACGGTGGGAGGTCTATATAAGCAGAGCTCGTTTAGTGAACCGTCAGATCGCCTGGAGA
CGCCATCCACGCTGTTTTGACCTCCATAGAAGACACCGGGACCGATCCAGCCTCCGCGGCCGGGAACGGT
GCATTGGAACGCGGATTCCCCGTGCCAAGAGTGACGTAAGTACCGCCTATAGAGTCTATAGGCCCACCCC
CTTGGCTTCGTTAGAACGCGGCTACAATTAATACATAACCTTATGTATCATACACATACGATTTAGGTGA
CACTATAGAATAACATCCACTTTGCCTTTCTCTCCACAGGTGTCCACTCCCAGGTCCAACTGCACCTCGG
TTCTATCGAAAACGCGCCTGCTAGCGCCACCATGAAGACCATCATTGCCCTGAGCTACATCTTCTGCCTG
GTGTTCGCTGCGGCCGCCCAACTGGAAACCGCCAAAGAACCTTGCATGGCCAAGTTCGGCCCTCTGCCTT
CTAAGTGGCAGATGGCCTCTAGCGAGCCTCCTTGCGTGAACAAGGTGTCCGACTGGAAGCTGGAAATCCT
GCAGAACGGCCTGTACCTGATCTATGGCCAGGTGGCCCCTAACGCCAACTACAACGATGTGGCCCCTTTC
GAAGTGCGGCTGTACAAGAACAAGGACATGATCCAGACACTGACCAACAAGAGCAAGATCCAGAACGTCG
GCGGCACCTATGAGCTGCACGTGGGCGATACCATCGACCTGATCTTCAACAGCGAGCACCAGGTGCTGAA
GAACAACACCTACTGGGGCATCATCCTGCTGGCCAATCCTCAGTTCATCTCTGGCGCGCCGGAAGATCAA
GTTGATCCAAGATTGATTGATGGCAAGGGCGGATCTCTGGAGGTGCTGTTCCAGGGACCAGGCGGAAGCG
GCAATCCCGGCGGCGATCTGGCCCCCCAGATGCTGCGCGAGCTGCAGGAGACCAATGCCGCCCTGCAGGA
CGTGCGCGAGCTGCTGCGCCACCGCGTGAAGGAGATCACCTTCCTGAAGAACACCGTGATGGAGTGCGAC
GCCTGCGGTATGCAGCCCTCTAGAGGCTCCGGCTCCATCATCCCAGTTGAGGAGGAGAACCCGGACTTCT
GGAACCGCGAGGCAGCCGAGGCCCTGGGTGCCGCCAAGAAGCTGCAGCCTGCACAGACAGCCGCCAAGAA
CCTCATCATCTTCCTGGGCGATGGGATGGGGGTGTCTACGGTGACAGCTGCCAGGATCCTAAAAGGGCAG
AAGAAGGACAAACTGGGGCCTGAGATACCCCTGGCCATGGACCGCTTCCCATATGTGGCTCTGTCCAAGA
CATACAATGTAGACAAACATGTGCCAGACAGTGGAGCCACAGCCACGGCCTACCTGTGCGGGGTCAAGGG
CAACTTCCAGACCATTGGCTTGAGTGCAGCCGCCCGCTTTAACCAGTGCAACACGACACGCGGCAACGAG
GTCATCTCCGTGATGAATCGGGCCAAGAAAGCAGGGAAGTCAGTGGGAGTGGTAACCACCACACGAGTGC
AGCACGCCTCGCCAGCCGGCACCTACGCCCACACGGTGAACCGCAACTGGTACTCGGACGCCGACGTGCC
TGCCTCGGCCCGCCAGGAGGGGTGCCAGGACATCGCTACGCAGCTCATCTCCAACATGGACATTGACGTG
ATCCTAGGTGGAGGCCGAAAGTACATGTTTCGCATGGGAACCCCAGACCCTGAGTACCCAGATGACTACA
GCCAAGGTGGGACCAGGCTGGACGGGAAGAATCTGGTGCAGGAATGGCTGGCGAAGCGCCAGGGTGCCCG
GTATGTGTGGAACCGCACTGAGCTCATGCAGGCTTCCCTGGACCCGTCTGTGACCCATCTCATGGGTCTC
TTTGAGCCTGGAGACATGAAATACGAGATCCACCGAGACTCCACACTGGACCCCTCCCTGATGGAGATGA
CAGAGGCTGCCCTGCGCCTGCTGAGCAGGAACCCCCGCGGCTTCTTCCTCTTCGTGGAGGGTGGTCGCAT
CGACCATGGTCATCATGAAAGCAGGGCTTACCGGGCACTGACTGAGACGATCATGTTCGACGACGCCATT
GAGAGGGCGGGCCAGCTCACCAGCGAGGAGGACACGCTGAGCCTCGTCACTGCCGACCACTCCCACGTCT
TCTCCTTCGGAGGCTACCCCCTGCGAGGGAGCTCCATCTTCGGGCTGGCCCCTGGCAAGGCCCGGGACAG
GAAGGCCTACACGGTCCTCCTATACGGAAACGGTCCAGGCTATGTGCTCAAGGACGGCGCCCGGCCGGAT
GTTACCGAGAGCGAGAGCGGGAGCCCCGAGTATCGGCAGCAGTCAGCAGTGCCCCTGGACGAAGAGACCC
ACGCAGGCGAGGACGTGGCGGTGTTCGCGCGCGGCCCGCAGGCGCACCTGGTTCACGGCGTGCAGGAGCA
GACCTTCATAGCGCACGTCATGGCCTTCGCCGCCTGCCTGGAGCCCTACACCGCCTGCGACCTGGCGCCC
CCCGCCGGCACCACCGACGCCGCGCACCCGGGTGGCGGAGGACTGAACGACATCTTCGAGGCTCAGAAAA
TCGAATGGCACGAACATCACCATCACCATCACCATCACCATTAAGGCCGGCCTGTAGTCACTGGCACAAC
GCGTTACCCGGTAAGCCAATCGGGTATACACGGTCGTCATACTGCAGACAGGGTTCTTCTACTTTGCAAG
ATAGTCTTGAGTAGTAAAATAAATAGATAGAGAAAATCAGCCTCGACTGTGCCTTCTAGTTGCCAGCCAT
CTGTTGTTTGCCCCTCCCCCGTGCCTTCCTTGACCCTGGAAGGTGCCACTCCCACTGTCCTTTCCTAATA
AAATGAGGAAATTGCATCACAACACTCAACCCTATCTCGGTCTATTCTTTTGATTTATAAGGGATTTTGC
CGATTTCGGCCTATTGGTTAAAAAATGAGCTGATTTAACAAAAATTTAACGCGAATTAATTCTGTGGAAT
GTGTGTCAGTTAGGGTGTGGAAAGTCCCCAGGCTCCCCAGCAGGCAGAAGTATGCAAAGCATGCATCTCA
ATTAGTCAGCAACCAGGTGTGGAAAGTCCCCAGGCTCCCCAGCAGGCAGAAGTATGCAAAGCATGCATCT
CAATTAGTCAGCAACCATAGTCCCGCCCCTAACTCCGCCCATCCCGCCCCTAACTCCGCCCAGTTCCGCC
CATTCTCCGCCCCATGGCTGACTAATTTTTTTTATTTATGCAGAGGCCGAGGCCGCCTCTGCCTCTGAGC
TATTCCAGAAGTAGTGAGGAGGCTTTTTTGGAGGCCTAGGCTTTTGCAAAAAGCTCCCGGGAGCTTGTAT
ATCCATTTTCGGATCTGATCAGCACGTGTTGACAATTAATCATCGGCATAGTATATCGGCATAGTATAAT
ACGACAAGGTGAGGAACTAAACCATGACCGAGTACAAGCCCACGGTGCGCCTCGCCACCCGCGACGACGT
CCCCAGGGCCGTACGCACCCTCGCCGCCGCGTTCGCCGACTACCCCGCCACGCGCCACACCGTCGATCCG
GACCGCCACATCGAGCGGGTCACCGAGCTGCAAGAACTCTTCCTCACGCGCGTCGGGCTCGACATCGGCA
AGGTGTGGGTCGCGGACGACGGCGCCGCGGTGGCGGTCTGGACCACGCCGGAGAGCGTCGAAGCGGGGGC
GGTGTTCGCCGAGATCGGCCCGCGCATGGCCGAGTTGAGCGGTTCCCGGCTGGCCGCGCAGCAACAGATG
GAAGGCCTCCTGGCGCCGCACCGGCCCAAGGAGCCCGCGTGGTTCCTGGCCACCGTCGGCGTCTCGCCCG
ACCACCAGGGCAAGGGTCTGGGCAGCGCCGTCGTGCTCCCCGGAGTGGAGGCGGCCGAGCGCGCCGGGGT
GCCCGCCTTCCTGGAGACATCCGCGCCCCGCAACCTCCCCTTCTACGAGCGGCTCGGCTTCACCGTCACC
GCCGACGTCGAGGTGCCCGAAGGACCGCGCACCTGGTGCATGACCCGCAAGCCCGGTGCCTGACACGTGC
TACGAGATTTCGATTCCACCGCCGCCTTCTATGAAAGGTTGGGCTTCGGAATCGTTTTCCGGGACGCCGG
CTGGATGATCCTCCAGCGCGGGGATCTCATGCTGGAGTTCTTCGCCCACCCCAACTTGTTTATTGCAGCT
TATAATGGTTACAAATAAAGCAATAGCATCACAAATTTCACAAATAAAGCATTTTTTTCACTGCATTCTA
GTTGTGGTTTGTCCAAACTCATCAATGTATCTTATCATGTCTGTATACCGTCGACCTCTAGCTAGAGCTT
GGCGTAATCATGGTCATTACCAATGCTTAATCAGTGAGGCACCTATCTCAGCGATCTGTCTATTTCGTTC
ATCCATAGTTGCCTGACTCCCCGTCGTGTAGATAACTACGATACGGGAGGGCTTACCATCTGGCCCCAGC
GCTGCGATGATACCGCGAGAACCACGCTCACCGGCTCCGGATTTATCAGCAATAAACCAGCCAGCCGGAA
GGGCCGAGCGCAGAAGTGGTCCTGCAACTTTATCCGCCTCCATCCAGTCTATTAATTGTTGCCGGGAAGC
TAGAGTAAGTAGTTCGCCAGTTAATAGTTTGCGCAACGTTGTTGCCATCGCTACAGGCATCGTGGTGTCA
CGCTCGTCGTTTGGTATGGCTTCATTCAGCTCCGGTTCCCAACGATCAAGGCGAGTTACATGATCCCCCA
TGTTGTGCAAAAAAGCGGTTAGCTCCTTCGGTCCTCCGATCGTTGTCAGAAGTAAGTTGGCCGCAGTGTT
ATCACTCATGGTTATGGCAGCACTGCATAATTCTCTTACTGTCATGCCATCCGTAAGATGCTTTTCTGTG
ACTGGTGAGTACTCAACCAAGTCATTCTGAGAATAGTGTATGCGGCGACCGAGTTGCTCTTGCCCGGCGT
CAATACGGGATAATACCGCGCCACATAGCAGAACTTTAAAAGTGCTCATCATTGGAAAACGTTCTTCGGG
GCGAAAACTCTCAAGGATCTTACCGCTGTTGAGATCCAGTTCGATGTAACCCACTCGTGCACCCAACTGA
TCTTCAGCATCTTTTACTTTCACCAGCGTTTCTGGGTGAGCAAAAACAGGAAGGCAAAATGCCGCAAAAA
AGGGAATAAGGGCGACACGGAAATGTTGAATACTCATATTCTTCCTT
