>Addgene plasmid #157081 | pD649-HAsp-TNFSF18-COMP5AP-AviTag-9xHis | depositor partial sequence | sequence record 303272 | insert (extracellular domain)
CAACTGGAAACCGCCAAAGAACCTTGCATGGCCAAGTTCGGCCCTCTGCCTTCTAAGTGGCAGATGGCCT
CTAGCGAGCCTCCTTGCGTGAACAAGGTGTCCGACTGGAAGCTGGAAATCCTGCAGAACGGCCTGTACCT
GATCTATGGCCAGGTGGCCCCTAACGCCAACTACAACGATGTGGCCCCTTTCGAAGTGCGGCTGTACAAG
AACAAGGACATGATCCAGACACTGACCAACAAGAGCAAGATCCAGAACGTCGGCGGCACCTATGAGCTGC
ACGTGGGCGATACCATCGACCTGATCTTCAACAGCGAGCACCAGGTGCTGAAGAACAACACCTACTGGGG
CATCATCCTGCTGGCCAATCCTCAGTTCATCTCT
